Addgene plasmid #163191: S0FWI7
Purpose: Inducible expression of UniProt identifier S0FWI7
Depositing lab: Martin Engqvist. Depositing organization: Chalmers University of Technology. Publication: Experimental and computational investigation of enzyme functional annotations uncovers misannotation in the EC 1.1.3.15 enzyme class. Rembeza E, Engqvist MKM. PLoS Comput Biol. 2021 Sep 23;17(9):e1009446. doi: 10.1371/journal.pcbi.1009446. eCollection 2021 Sep. PubMed 34555022.
Backbone
  Vector backbone: pET21a(+)
  Vector type: Bacterial Expression
Growth in bacteria
  Bacterial resistance: Ampicillin, 100 μg/mL
  Growth temperature: 37°C
  Growth strain: DH5alpha
  Copy number: High Copy
Gene/Insert
  Gene/Insert name: S0FWI7 (alt name: flavoprotein oxidoreductase)
  Species: Desulfotignum phosphitoxidans
  Promoter: T7
  Tag / fusion protein: T7 (N terminal on backbone); 10xHis (C terminal on backbone)
  Cloning method: Unknown
  Sequencing primers: 5′ T7; 3′ T7-term
Terms and licenses: Academic/Nonprofit Terms; Industry Terms: Not Available to Industry
Depositor comments: Insert name is a UniProt identifier
How to cite: S0FWI7 was a gift from Martin Engqvist (Addgene plasmid # 163191 ; http://n2t.net/addgene:163191 ; RRID:Addgene_163191)
