[The description below was written by a language model from this plasmid's Addgene catalogue record and pLannotate feature annotations shown in this document.]
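Description:
S0FWI7 is a bacterial expression plasmid built on the pET21a(+) backbone for inducible production of the protein with UniProt identifier S0FWI7, a flavoprotein oxidoreductase from Desulfotignum phosphitoxidans. The plasmid (about 6.6 kb) is maintained in E. coli through a ColE1/pBR322-type origin and selected with ampicillin via the bla β-lactamase gene. The catalogue lists it as high copy, although the annotated rop gene and bom region are pBR322-derived elements normally associated with moderated copy number. An f1 origin is also present, along with short remnants of the tetracycline resistance gene that are non-functional backbone leftovers.

The coding sequence sits downstream of a T7 promoter fused to a lac operator and the strong T7 gene 10 ribosome binding site, and is followed by a T7 terminator. A lacI gene on the plasmid supplies lac repressor, so transcription is held off until IPTG or lactose is added in a host that provides T7 RNA polymerase. The automated annotation labels the roughly 1.2 kb open reading frame as a fragment similar to E. coli lhgD (L-2-hydroxyglutarate dehydrogenase/oxidase). This most likely reflects homology of the insert to that enzyme family rather than an E. coli gene being present. A C-terminal polyhistidine tag follows the insert for metal-affinity purification; the catalogue gives it as 10xHis, while the annotation tool detects a 9xHis match spanning the sequence origin. The catalogue also lists an N-terminal T7 tag from the backbone, but it is not separately annotated in the feature table. The associated study examined functional annotation and misannotation within the EC 1.1.3.15 enzyme class, which suggests the plasmid was made to express and purify this candidate for experimental activity testing.
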