Features (pLannotate 1.2.2; 19 found; start..end, strand, type, name):
     28..77      +  CDS            SET1 (fragment): solubility-enhancement tag derived from T7 phage gene 10B
     85..132     +  terminator     T7 terminator: transcription terminator for bacteriophage T7 RNA polymerase
    169..624     +  rep_origin     f1 ori (sequence partly withheld): f1 bacteriophage origin of replication; arrow indicates direction of (+) strand synthesis
    651..755     +  promoter       AmpR promoter: bla
    756..1616    +  CDS            AmpR: β-lactamase; bla; confers resistance to ampicillin, carbenicillin, and related antibiotics
   1787..2375    +  rep_origin     ori: high-copy-number ColE1/pMB1/pBR322/pUC origin of replication
   2561..2703    -  misc_feature   bom: basis of mobility region from pBR322
   2805..2996    -  CDS            rop: Rop protein, which maintains plasmids at low copy number; rop
   3013..3393    +  CDS            YPB1_ECOLX: Protein predicted: Swiss-Prot protein existence level 4. From Escherichia coli.
   3465..3756    -  CDS            TcR (fragment): tetracycline efflux protein; tet; confers resistance to tetracycline
   3771..3792    -  protein_bind   CAP binding site: CAP binding activates transcription in the presence of cAMP. E. coli catabolite activator protein
   3805..4887    -  CDS            lacI: lac repressor; lacI; The lac repressor binds to the lac operator to inhibit transcription in E. coli. This inhibition can be relieved by adding lactose or isopropyl-β-D-thiogalactopyranoside (IPTG).
   4888..4965    -  promoter       lacI promoter: lacI
   4973..5252    -  CDS            TcR (fragment): tetracycline efflux protein; tet; confers resistance to tetracycline
   5274..5292    +  promoter       T7 promoter: promoter for bacteriophage T7 RNA polymerase
   5293..5317    +  protein_bind   lac operator: The lac repressor binds to the lac operator to inhibit transcription in E. coli. This inhibition can be relieved by adding lactose or isopropyl-β-D-thiogalactopyranoside (IPTG). lac repressor encoded by lacI
   5332..5354    +  RBS            RBS: efficient ribosome binding site from bacteriophage T7 gene 10 (Olins and Rangwala, 1989)
   5371..6531    +  CDS            lhgD (fragment): LHGD_ECOLI - Also known as lhgO From Escherichia coli (strain K12).
   6583..15      +  CDS            9xHis (across the origin): 9xHis affinity tag
>Addgene plasmid #163191 | S0FWI7 | depositor full sequence | sequence record 316255 | Full Sequence
CACCACCACCACCACCACTGAGATCCGGCTGCTAACAAAGCCCGAAAGGAAGCTGAGTTGGCTGCTGCCA
CCGCTGAGCAATAACTAGCATAACCCCTTGGGGCCTCTAAACGGGTCTTGAGGGGTTTTTTGCTGAAAGG
AGGAACTATATCCGGATTGGCGAATGGG
[124 nt withheld, positions 169-292]
C
[91 nt withheld, positions 294-384]
A
[49 nt withheld, positions 386-434]
CCTTTGACGTTGGAGTCCACGTTCTTT
[37 nt withheld, positions 462-498]
ACCCTATCTCGGTCTATTCTTTTGATTTATAAGGGATTTTGCCGATTTCGGCCTATTGGTTAAAAAATGA
GCTGATTTAACAAAAATTTAACGCGAATTTTAACAAAATATTAACGTTTACAATTTCAGGTGGCACTTTT
CGGGGAAATGTGCGCGGAACCCCTATTTGTTTATTTTTCTAAATACATTCAAATATGTATCCGCTCATGA
GACAATAACCCTGATAAATGCTTCAATAATATTGAAAAAGGAAGAGTATGAGTATTCAACATTTCCGTGT
CGCCCTTATTCCCTTTTTTGCGGCATTTTGCCTTCCTGTTTTTGCTCACCCAGAAACGCTGGTGAAAGTA
AAAGATGCTGAAGATCAGTTGGGTGCACGAGTGGGTTACATCGAACTGGATCTCAACAGCGGTAAGATCC
TTGAGAGTTTTCGCCCCGAAGAACGTTTTCCAATGATGAGCACTTTTAAAGTTCTGCTATGTGGCGCGGT
ATTATCCCGTATTGACGCCGGGCAAGAGCAACTCGGTCGCCGCATACACTATTCTCAGAATGACTTGGTT
GAGTACTCACCAGTCACAGAAAAGCATCTTACGGATGGCATGACAGTAAGAGAATTATGCAGTGCTGCCA
TAACCATGAGTGATAACACTGCGGCCAACTTACTTCTGACAACGATCGGAGGACCGAAGGAGCTAACCGC
TTTTTTGCACAACATGGGGGATCATGTAACTCGCCTTGATCGTTGGGAACCGGAGCTGAATGAAGCCATA
CCAAACGACGAGCGTGACACCACGATGCCTGCAGCAATGGCAACAACGTTGCGCAAACTATTAACTGGCG
AACTACTTACTCTAGCTTCCCGGCAACAATTAATAGACTGGATGGAGGCGGATAAAGTTGCAGGACCACT
TCTGCGCTCGGCCCTTCCGGCTGGCTGGTTTATTGCTGATAAATCTGGAGCCGGTGAGCGTGGGTCTCGC
GGTATCATTGCAGCACTGGGGCCAGATGGTAAGCCCTCCCGTATCGTAGTTATCTACACGACGGGGAGTC
AGGCAACTATGGATGAACGAAATAGACAGATCGCTGAGATAGGTGCCTCACTGATTAAGCATTGGTAACT
GTCAGACCAAGTTTACTCATATATACTTTAGATTGATTTAAAACTTCATTTTTAATTTAAAAGGATCTAG
GTGAAGATCCTTTTTGATAATCTCATGACCAAAATCCCTTAACGTGAGTTTTCGTTCCACTGAGCGTCAG
ACCCCGTAGAAAAGATCAAAGGATCTTCTTGAGATCCTTTTTTTCTGCGCGTAATCTGCTGCTTGCAAAC
AAAAAAACCACCGCTACCAGCGGTGGTTTGTTTGCCGGATCAAGAGCTACCAACTCTTTTTCCGAAGGTA
ACTGGCTTCAGCAGAGCGCAGATACCAAATACTGTCCTTCTAGTGTAGCCGTAGTTAGGCCACCACTTCA
AGAACTCTGTAGCACCGCCTACATACCTCGCTCTGCTAATCCTGTTACCAGTGGCTGCTGCCAGTGGCGA
TAAGTCGTGTCTTACCGGGTTGGACTCAAGACGATAGTTACCGGATAAGGCGCAGCGGTCGGGCTGAACG
GGGGGTTCGTGCACACAGCCCAGCTTGGAGCGAACGACCTACACCGAACTGAGATACCTACAGCGTGAGC
TATGAGAAAGCGCCACGCTTCCCGAAGGGAGAAAGGCGGACAGGTATCCGGTAAGCGGCAGGGTCGGAAC
AGGAGAGCGCACGAGGGAGCTTCCAGGGGGAAACGCCTGGTATCTTTATAGTCCTGTCGGGTTTCGCCAC
CTCTGACTTGAGCGTCGATTTTTGTGATGCTCGTCAGGGGGGCGGAGCCTATGGAAAAACGCCAGCAACG
CGGCCTTTTTACGGTTCCTGGCCTTTTGCTGGCCTTTTGCTCACATGTTCTTTCCTGCGTTATCCCCTGA
TTCTGTGGATAACCGTATTACCGCCTTTGAGTGAGCTGATACCGCTCGCCGCAGCCGAACGACCGAGCGC
AGCGAGTCAGTGAGCGAGGAAGCGGAAGAGCGCCTGATGCGGTATTTTCTCCTTACGCATCTGTGCGGTA
TTTCACACCGCATATATGGTGCACTCTCAGTACAATCTGCTCTGATGCCGCATAGTTAAGCCAGTATACA
CTCCGCTATCGCTACGTGACTGGGTCATGGCTGCGCCCCGACACCCGCCAACACCCGCTGACGCGCCCTG
ACGGGCTTGTCTGCTCCCGGCATCCGCTTACAGACAAGCTGTGACCGTCTCCGGGAGCTGCATGTGTCAG
AGGTTTTCACCGTCATCACCGAAACGCGCGAGGCAGCTGCGGTAAAGCTCATCAGCGTGGTCGTGAAGCG
ATTCACAGATGTCTGCCTGTTCATCCGCGTCCAGCTCGTTGAGTTTCTCCAGAAGCGTTAATGTCTGGCT
TCTGATAAAGCGGGCCATGTTAAGGGCGGTTTTTTCCTGTTTGGTCACTGATGCCTCCGTGTAAGGGGGA
TTTCTGTTCATGGGGGTAATGATACCGATGAAACGAGAGAGGATGCTCACGATACGGGTTACTGATGATG
AACATGCCCGGTTACTGGAACGTTGTGAGGGTAAACAACTGGCGGTATGGATGCGGCGGGACCAGAGAAA
AATCACTCAGGGTCAATGCCAGCGCTTCGTTAATACAGATGTAGGTGTTCCACAGGGTAGCCAGCAGCAT
CCTGCGATGCAGATCCGGAACATAATGGTGCAGGGCGCTGACTTCCGCGTTTCCAGACTTTACGAAACAC
GGAAACCGAAGACCATTCATGTTGTTGCTCAGGTCGCAGACGTTTTGCAGCAGCAGTCGCTTCACGTTCG
CTCGCGTATCGGTGATTCATTCTGCTAACCAGTAAGGCAACCCCGCCAGCCTAGCCGGGTCCTCAACGAC
AGGAGCACGATCATGCGCACCCGTGGGGCCGCCATGCCGGCGATAATGGCCTGCTTCTCGCCGAAACGTT
TGGTGGCGGGACCAGTGACGAAGGCTTGAGCGAGGGCGTGCAAGATTCCGAATACCGCAAGCGACAGGCC
GATCATCGTCGCGCTCCAGCGAAAGCGGTCCTCGCCGAAAATGACCCAGAGCGCTGCCGGCACCTGTCCT
ACGAGTTGCATGATAAAGAAGACAGTCATAAGTGCGGCGACGATAGTCATGCCCCGCGCCCACCGGAAGG
AGCTGACTGGGTTGAAGGCTCTCAAGGGCATCGGTCGAGATCCCGGTGCCTAATGAGTGAGCTAACTTAC
ATTAATTGCGTTGCGCTCACTGCCCGCTTTCCAGTCGGGAAACCTGTCGTGCCAGCTGCATTAATGAATC
GGCCAACGCGCGGGGAGAGGCGGTTTGCGTATTGGGCGCCAGGGTGGTTTTTCTTTTCACCAGTGAGACG
GGCAACAGCTGATTGCCCTTCACCGCCTGGCCCTGAGAGAGTTGCAGCAAGCGGTCCACGCTGGTTTGCC
CCAGCAGGCGAAAATCCTGTTTGATGGTGGTTAACGGCGGGATATAACATGAGCTGTCTTCGGTATCGTC
GTATCCCACTACCGAGATATCCGCACCAACGCGCAGCCCGGACTCGGTAATGGCGCGCATTGCGCCCAGC
GCCATCTGATCGTTGGCAACCAGCATCGCAGTGGGAACGATGCCCTCATTCAGCATTTGCATGGTTTGTT
GAAAACCGGACATGGCACTCCAGTCGCCTTCCCGTTCCGCTATCGGCTGAATTTGATTGCGAGTGAGATA
TTTATGCCAGCCAGCCAGACGCAGACGCGCCGAGACAGAACTTAATGGGCCCGCTAACAGCGCGATTTGC
TGGTGACCCAATGCGACCAGATGCTCCACGCCCAGTCGCGTACCGTCTTCATGGGAGAAAATAATACTGT
TGATGGGTGTCTGGTCAGAGACATCAAGAAATAACGCCGGAACATTAGTGCAGGCAGCTTCCACAGCAAT
GGCATCCTGGTCATCCAGCGGATAGTTAATGATCAGCCCACTGACGCGTTGCGCGAGAAGATTGTGCACC
GCCGCTTTACAGGCTTCGACGCCGCTTCGTTCTACCATCGACACCACCACGCTGGCACCCAGTTGATCGG
CGCGAGATTTAATCGCCGCGACAATTTGCGACGGCGCGTGCAGGGCCAGACTGGAGGTGGCAACGCCAAT
CAGCAACGACTGTTTGCCCGCCAGTTGTTGTGCCACGCGGTTGGGAATGTAATTCAGCTCCGCCATCGCC
GCTTCCACTTTTTCCCGCGTTTTCGCAGAAACGTGGCTGGCCTGGTTCACCACGCGGGAAACGGTCTGAT
AAGAGACACCGGCATACTCTGCGACATCGTATAACGTTACTGGTTTCACATTCACCACCCTGAATTGACT
CTCTTCCGGGCGCTATCATGCCATACCGCGAAAGGTTTTGCGCCATTCGATGGTGTCCGGGATCTCGACG
CTCTCCCTTATGCGACTCCTGCATTAGGAAGCAGCCCAGTAGTAGGTTGAGGCCGTTGAGCACCGCCGCC
GCAAGGAATGGTGCATGCAAGGAGATGGCGCCCAACAGTCCCCCGGCCACGGGGCCTGCCACCATACCCA
CGCCGAAACAAGCGCTCATGAGCCCGAAGTGGCGAGCCCGATCTTCCCCATCGGTGATGTCGGCGATATA
GGCGCCAGCAACCGCACCTGTGGCGCCGGTGATGCCGGCCACGATGCGTCCGGCGTAGAGGATCGAGATC
TCGATCCCGCGAAATTAATACGACTCACTATAGGGGAATTGTGAGCGGATAACAATTCCCCTCTAGAAAT
AATTTTGTTTAACTTTAAGAAGGAGATATACATATGAAACCTCATGATTTAACAATTATTGGTGGTGGGA
TAGTGGGGATCTCCACTGCACTTGCTCTGCAAACAAGGTTTCCAGAAGCCAAGATACTTTTAATTGAGAA
GGAACACAGATTTGCTGCACATCAAACTGGACATAACTCTGGCGTAATCCACGCTGGTGTGTACTACGCT
CCTGGCTCACTAAAAGCAGACTTCTGTAGAAGAGGTTCTCAGGCTACTATGGCTTTCTGTAAAGAGCACC
ACATTCCCTTCAAACAATGCGGTAAACTTTTAGTCGCTACCACTCCAATTGAATTGGAGAGGATGCAAGC
CCTAAAACAGCGTTGCGCACAAAACCAGATTCAAGTTGTTGACGTTAATCAGCAAGAGTTGACTCATATG
GAGCCACATATCCAAGGTCTAGGCGCTCTGCTCGTCCCAGCAACCGGCATTTGCGACTTTATACAGATTA
CAAGGAAAATGGCAGACTTGTTCCTCGCAAAAGGCGGTAGGGTACAGACTGGACAATCTGTTACTCATCT
TAATGAGACACGAGACCAGGTTACAGTCTCAACCAGAACTCATACCGTATCCACTAGATATCTGGTTGTC
TGCGCCGGGTTGATGGCAGATAGATTGGCCAAAATGATGCACATCGACATTGACTTCTCAATCTTGCCTT
TTAGGGGAGAGTACTTCCAGCTGCCAGCTCATAGATCCGATATTGTTTCGAGACTCATTTATCCAATTCC
CGACCCCGATCTGCCTTTTCTAGGGGTGCACTTAACTCCGATGATTGACGGTAGAATTACTGTGGGACCT
AACGCCGTGTTGGGTTTTGATCGTGAAGGATACGGTAGATTCTCCGCAAACTTTACCGACATCGCCGACA
TGGCTGTTTTCCCTGGCTTTTGGAAGGTTATGACAAGACACCTGGTCTCAGGAATTAAAGAGCAAGTGGA
TAGTATTTGGAAGCCTGGCTACCTTACCAGAATCAGAAAATACTGCCCTTCTCTTACGAACACTGACCTT
CTGCCCTACCCACCAGGAATTCGTGCCCAGGCTGTTACCAGAAACGGAGATTTGGTTCACGACTTTCTGT
TTGCTAAGACTCCGAGATCTCTTCACGTCTGTAACGCCCCATCTCCGGCCGCCACATCGGCCATACCGAT
AGGGCAGTATCTGCGAGACAGAGCTATAGATCTATTCAATCTTAATGGTGCAGCAGCCCTAGAACACCAC
CATCAC
