>Addgene plasmid #163191 | S0FWI7 | depositor partial sequence | sequence record 316256 | insert gene sequence
ATGAAACCTCATGATTTAACAATTATTGGTGGTGGGATAGTGGGGATCTCCACTGCACTTGCTCTGCAAA
CAAGGTTTCCAGAAGCCAAGATACTTTTAATTGAGAAGGAACACAGATTTGCTGCACATCAAACTGGACA
TAACTCTGGCGTAATCCACGCTGGTGTGTACTACGCTCCTGGCTCACTAAAAGCAGACTTCTGTAGAAGA
GGTTCTCAGGCTACTATGGCTTTCTGTAAAGAGCACCACATTCCCTTCAAACAATGCGGTAAACTTTTAG
TCGCTACCACTCCAATTGAATTGGAGAGGATGCAAGCCCTAAAACAGCGTTGCGCACAAAACCAGATTCA
AGTTGTTGACGTTAATCAGCAAGAGTTGACTCATATGGAGCCACATATCCAAGGTCTAGGCGCTCTGCTC
GTCCCAGCAACCGGCATTTGCGACTTTATACAGATTACAAGGAAAATGGCAGACTTGTTCCTCGCAAAAG
GCGGTAGGGTACAGACTGGACAATCTGTTACTCATCTTAATGAGACACGAGACCAGGTTACAGTCTCAAC
CAGAACTCATACCGTATCCACTAGATATCTGGTTGTCTGCGCCGGGTTGATGGCAGATAGATTGGCCAAA
ATGATGCACATCGACATTGACTTCTCAATCTTGCCTTTTAGGGGAGAGTACTTCCAGCTGCCAGCTCATA
GATCCGATATTGTTTCGAGACTCATTTATCCAATTCCCGACCCCGATCTGCCTTTTCTAGGGGTGCACTT
AACTCCGATGATTGACGGTAGAATTACTGTGGGACCTAACGCCGTGTTGGGTTTTGATCGTGAAGGATAC
GGTAGATTCTCCGCAAACTTTACCGACATCGCCGACATGGCTGTTTTCCCTGGCTTTTGGAAGGTTATGA
CAAGACACCTGGTCTCAGGAATTAAAGAGCAAGTGGATAGTATTTGGAAGCCTGGCTACCTTACCAGAAT
CAGAAAATACTGCCCTTCTCTTACGAACACTGACCTTCTGCCCTACCCACCAGGAATTCGTGCCCAGGCT
GTTACCAGAAACGGAGATTTGGTTCACGACTTTCTGTTTGCTAAGACTCCGAGATCTCTTCACGTCTGTA
ACGCCCCATCTCCGGCCGCCACATCGGCCATACCGATAGGGCAGTATCTGCGAGACAGAGCTATAGATCT
ATTCAATCTTAATGGTGCAGCAGCCCTAGAACACCACCATCAC
